>Addgene plasmid #31267 | pXRDRE-blcd | depositor full sequence | sequence record 14330 | Author sequence
GTCGACATTGATTATTGACTAGTTATTAATAGTAATCAATTACGGGGTCATTAGTTCATAGCCCATATAT
GGAGTTCCGCGTTACATAACTTACGGTAAATGGCCCGCCTGGCTGACCGCCCAACGACCCCCGCCCATTG
ACGTCAATAATGACGTATGTTCCCATAGTAACGCCAATAGGGACTTTCCATTGACGTCAATGGGTGGAGT
ATTTACGGTAAACTGCCCACTTGGCAGTACATCAAGTGTATCATATGCCAAGTCCGCCCCCTATTGACGT
CAATGACGGTAAATGGCCCGCCTGGCATTATGCCCAGTACATGACCTTACGGGACTTTCCTACTTGGCAG
TACATCTACGTATTAGTCATCGCTATTACCATGGGTCGAGGTGAGCCCCACGTTCTGCTTCACTCTCCCC
ATCTCCCCCCCCTCCCCACCCCCAATTTTGTATTTATTTATTTTTTAATTATTTTGTGCAGCGATGGGGG
CGGGGGGGGGGGGGGCGCGCGCCAGGCGGGGCGGGGCGGGGCGAGGGGCGGGGCGGGGCGAGGCGGAGAG
GTGCGGCGGCAGCCAATCAGAGCGGCGCGCTCCGAAAGTTTCCTTTTATGGCGAGGCGGCGGCGGCGGCG
GCCCTATAAAAAGCGAAGCGCGCGGCGGGCGGGAGTCGCTGCGTTGCCTTCGCCCCGTGCCCCGCTCCGC
GCCGCCTCGCGCCGCCCGCCCCGGCTCTGACTGACCGCGTTACTCCCACAGGTGAGCGGGCGGGACGGCC
CTTCTCCTCCGGGCTGTAATTAGCGCTTGGTTTAATGACGGCTCGTTTCTTTTCTGTGGCTGCGTGAAAG
CCTTAAAGGGCTCCGGGAGGGCCCTTTGTGCGGGGGGGAGCGGCTCGGGGGGTGCGTGCGTGTGTGTGTG
CGTGGGGAGCGCCGCGTGCGGCCCGCGCTGCCCGGCGGCTGTGAGCGCTGCGGGCGCGGCGCGGGGCTTT
GTGCGCTCCGCGTGTGCGCGAGGGGAGCGCGGCCGGGGGCGGTGCCCCGCGGTGCGGGGGGGCTGCGAGG
GGAACAAAGGCTGCGTGCGGGGTGTGTGCGTGGGGGGGTGAGCAGGGGGTGTGGGCGCGGCGGTCGGGCT
GTAACCCCCCCCTGCACCCCCCTCCCCGAGTTGCTGAGCACGGCCCGGCTTCGGGTGCGGGGCTCCGTGC
GGGGCGTGGCGCGGGGCTCGCCGTGCCGGGCGGGGGGTGGCGGCAGGTGGGGGTGCCGGGCGGGGCGGGG
CCGCCTCGGGCCGGGGAGGGCTCGGGGGAGGGGCGCGGCGGCCCCGGAGCGCCGGCGGCTGTCGAGGCGC
GGCGAGCCGCAGCCATTGCCTTTTATGGTAATCGTGCGAGAGGGCGCAGGGACTTCCTTTGTCCCAAATC
TGGCGGAGCCGAAATCTGGGAGGCGCCGCCGCACCCCCTCTAGCGGGCGCGGGCGAAGCGGTGCGGCGCC
GGCAGGAAGGAAATGGGCGGGGAGGGCCTTCGTGCGTCGCCGCGCCGCCGTCCCCTTCTCCATCTCCAGC
CTCGGGGCTGCCGCAGGGGGACGGCTGCCTTCGGGGGGGACGGGGCAGGGCGGGGTTCGGCTTCTGGCGT
GTGACCGGCGGCTCTAGAGCCTCTGCTAACCATGTTCATGCCTTCTTCTTTTTCCTACAGCTCCTGGGCA
ACGTGCTGGTTATTGTGCTGTCTCATCATTTTGGCAAAGAATTCGCCACCATGGCCTCCTCCGAGGACGT
CATCAAGGAGTTCATGCGCTTCAAGGTGCGCATGGAGGGCTCCGTGAACGGCCACGAGTTCGAGATCGAG
GGCGAGGGCGAGGGCCGCCCCTACGAGGGCACCCAGACCGCCAAGCTGAAGGTGACCAAGGGCGGCCCCC
TGCCCTTCGCCTGGGACATCCTGTCCCCCCAGTTCCAGTACGGCTCCAAGGTGTACGTGAAGCACCCCGC
CGACATCCCCGACTACAAGAAGCTGTCCTTCCCCGAGGGCTTCAAGTGGGAGCGCGTGATGAACTTCGAG
GACGGCGGCGTGGTGACCGTGACCCAGGACTCCTCGCTGCAGGACGGTAGTTTCATCTACAAGGTGAAGT
TCATCGGCGTGAACTTCCCCTCCGACGGCCCCGTAATGCAGAAGAAGACTATGGGCTGGGAGGCCTCCAC
CGAGCGCCTGTACCCCCGCGACGGCGTGCTGAAGGGCGAGATCCACAAGGCCCTGAAGCTGAAGGACGGC
GGCCACTACCTGGTGGAGTTCAAGTCCATCTACATGGCCAAGAAGCCCGTGCAGCTGCCCGGCTACTACT
ACGTGGACTCCAAGCTGGACATCACCTCCCACAACGAGGACTACTAAGAATTCACTCCTCAGGTGCAGGC
TGCCTATCAGAAGGTGGTGGCTGGTGTGGCCAATGCCCTGGCTCACAAATACCACTGAGATCTTTTTCCC
TCTGCCAAAAATTATGGGGACATCATGAAGCCCCTTGAGCATCTGACTTCTGGCTAATAAAGGAAATTTA
TTTTCATTGCAATAGTGTGTTGGAATTTTTTGTGTCTCTCACTCGGAAGGACATATGGGAGGGCAAATCA
TTTAAAACATCAGAATGAGTATTTGGTTTAGAGTTTGGCAACATATGCCCATATGCTGGCTGCCATGAAC
AAAGGTTGGCTATAAAGAGGTCATCAGTATATGAAACAGCCCCCTGCTGTCCATTCCTTATTCCATAGAA
AAGCCTTGACTTGAGGTTAGATTTTTTTTATATTTTGTTTTGTGTTATTTTTTTCTTTAACATCCCTAAA
ATTTTCCTTACATGTTTTACTAGCCAGATTTTTCCTCCTCTCCTGACTACTCCCAGTCATAGCTGTCCCT
CTTCTCTTATGGAGATCCCTCGACCTGCAGCCCAAGCTTCTACCGGGTAGGGGAGGCGCTTTTCCCAAGG
CAGTCTGGAGCATGCGCTTTAGCAGCCCCGCTGGGCACTTGGCGCTACACAAGTGGCCTCTGGCCTCACA
CATTCCACATCCACCGGTAGGCGCCAACCGGCTCCGTTCTTTGGTGGCCCCTTCGCGCCACCTTCTACTC
CTCCCCTAGTCAGGAAGTTCCCCCCCGCCCCGCAGCTCGCGTCGTGCAGGACGTGACAAATGGAAGTAGC
ACGTCTCACTAGTCTCGTGCAGATGGACAGCACCGCTGAGCAATGGAAGCGGGTAGGCCTTTGGGGCAGC
GGCCAATAGCAGCTTTGCTCCTTCGCTTTCTGGGCTCAGAGGCTGGGAAGGGGTGGGTCCGGGGGCGGGC
TCAGGGGCGGGCTCAGGGGCGGGGCGGGCGCCCGAAGGTCCTCCGGAGGCCCGGCATTCTGCACGCTTCA
AAAGCGCACGTCTGCCGCGCTGTTCTCCTCTTCCTCATCTCCGGGCCTTTCGACCTCGAGAGCCGCCACC
ATGAAAACCTTCAACATCTCTCAGCAGGATCTGGAGCTGGTGGAGGTCGCCACTGAGAAGATCACCATGC
TCTATGAGGACAACAAGCACCATGTCGGGGCGGCCATCAGGACCAAGACTGGGGAGATCATCTCTGCTGT
CCACATTGAGGCCTACATTGGCAGGGTCACTGTCTGTGCTGAAGCCATTGCCATTGGGTCTGCTGTGAGC
AACGGGCAGAAGGACTTTGACACCATTGTGGCTGTCAGGCACCCCTACTCTGATGAGGTGGACAGATCCA
TCAGGGTGGTCAGCCCCTGTGGCATGTGCAGAGAGCTCATCTCTGACTATGCTCCTGACTGCTTTGTGCT
CATTGAGATGAATGGCAAGCTGGTCAAAACCACCATTGAGGAACTCATCCCCCTCAAGTACACCAGGAAC
TAACTTAAGATACATTGATGAGTTTGGACAAACCACAACTAGAATGCAGTGAAAAAAATGCTTTATTTGT
GAAATTTGTGATGCTATTGCTTTATTTGTAACCATTATAAGCTGCAATAAACAAGTTAACAACAACAATT
GCATTCATTTTATGTTTCAGGTTCAGGGGGAGGTGTGGGAGGTTTTTTAAAGCAAGTAAAACCTCTACAA
ATGTGGTATGGCTGATTATGATCTAGAGTCGCGGCCGCTACAGGAACAGGTGGTGGCGGCCCTCGGCGCG
CTCGTACTGCTCCACGATGGTGTAGTCCTCGTTGTGGGAGGTGATGTCCAGCTTGGAGTCCACGTAGTAG
TAGCCGGGCAGCTGCACGGGCTTCTTGGCCATGTAGATGGACTTGAACTCCACCAGGTAGTGGCCGCCGT
CCTTCAGCTTCAGGGCCTTGTGGATCTCGCCCTTCAGCACGCCGTCGCGGGGGTACAGGCGCTCGGTGGA
GGCCTCCCAGCCCATAGTCTTCTTCTGCATTACGGGGCCGTCGGAGGGGAAGTTCACGCCGATGAACTTC
ACCTTGTAGATGAAATTACCCTGTTATCCCTAGGAGTCCTGGGTCACGGTCACCACGCCGCCGTCCTCGA
AGTTCATCACGCGCTCCCACTTGAAGCCCTCGGGGAAGGACAGCTTCTTGTAGTCGGGGATGTCGGCGGG
GTGCTTCACGTACACCTTGGAGCCGTACTGGAACTGGGGGGACAGGATGTCCCAGGCGAAGGGCAGGGGG
CCGCCCTTGGTCACCTTCAGCTTGGCGGTCTGGGTGCCCTCGTAGGGGCGGCCCTCGCCCTCGCCCTCGA
TCTCGAACTCGTGGCCCTAGGATCCGCTGCATTAATGAATCGGCCAACGCGCGGGGAGAGGCGGTTTGCG
TATTGGGCGCTCTTCCGCTTCCTCGCTCACTGACTCGCTGCGCTCGGTCGTTCGGCTGCGGCGAGCGGTA
TCAGCTCACTCAAAGGCGGTAATACGGTTATCCACAGAATCAGGGGATAACGCAGGAAAGAACATGTGAG
CAAAAGGCCAGCAAAAGGCCAGGAACCGTAAAAAGGCCGCGTTGCTGGCGTTTTTCCATAGGCTCCGCCC
CCCTGACGAGCATCACAAAAATCGACGCTCAAGTCAGAGGTGGCGAAACCCGACAGGACTATAAAGATAC
CAGGCGTTTCCCCCTGGAAGCTCCCTCGTGCGCTCTCCTGTTCCGACCCTGCCGCTTACCGGATACCTGT
CCGCCTTTCTCCCTTCGGGAAGCGTGGCGCTTTCTCAAAGCTCACGCTGTAGGTATCTCAGTTCGGTGTA
GGTCGTTCGCTCCAAGCTGGGCTGTGTGCACGAACCCCCCGTTCAGCCCGACCGCTGCGCCTTATCCGGT
AACTATCGTCTTGAGTCCAACCCGGTAAGACACGACTTATCGCCACTGGCAGCAGCCACTGGTAACAGGA
TTAGCAGAGCGAGGTATGTAGGCGGTGCTACAGAGTTCTTGAAGTGGTGGCCTAACTACGGCTACACTAG
AAGAACAGTATTTGGTATCTGCGCTCTGCTGAAGCCAGTTACCTTCGGAAAAAGAGTTGGTAGCTCTTGA
TCCGGCAAACAAACCACCGCTGGTAGCGGTGGTTTTTTTGTTTGCAAGCAGCAGATTACGCGCAGAAAAA
AAGGATCTCAAGAAGATCCTTTGATCTTTTCTACGGGGTCTGACGCTCAGTGGAACGAAAACTCACGTTA
AGGGATTTTGGTCATGAGATTATCAAAAAGGATCTTCACCTAGATCCTTTTAAATTAAAAATGAAGTTTT
AAATCAATCTAAAGTATATATGAGTAAACTTGGTCTGACAGTTACCAATGCTTAATCAGTGAGGCACCTA
TCTCAGCGATCTGTCTATTTCGTTCATCCATAGTTGCCTGACTCCCCGTCGTGTAGATAACTACGATACG
GGAGGGCTTACCATCTGGCCCCAGTGCTGCAATGATACCGCGAGACCCACGCTCACCGGCTCCAGATTTA
TCAGCAATAAACCAGCCAGCCGGAAGGGCCGAGCGCAGAAGTGGTCCTGCAACTTTATCCGCCTCCATCC
AGTCTATTAATTGTTGCCGGGAAGCTAGAGTAAGTAGTTCGCCAGTTAATAGTTTGCGCAACGTTGTTGC
CATTGCTACAGGCATCGTGGTGTCACGCTCGTCGTTTGGTATGGCTTCATTCAGCTCCGGTTCCCAACGA
TCAAGGCGAGTTACATGATCCCCCATGTTGTGCAAAAAAGCGGTTAGCTCCTTCGGTCCTCCGATCGTTG
TCAGAAGTAAGTTGGCCGCAGTGTTATCACTCATGGTTATGGCAGCACTGCATAATTCTCTTACTGTCAT
GCCATCCGTAAGATGCTTTTCTGTGACTGGTGAGTACTCAACCAAGTCATTCTGAGAATAGTGTATGCGG
CGACCGAGTTGCTCTTGCCCGGCGTCAATACGGGATAATACCGCGCCACATAGCAGAACTTTAAAAGTGC
TCATCATTGGAAAACGTTCTTCGGGGCGAAAACTCTCAAGGATCTTACCGCTGTTGAGATCCAGTTCGAT
GTAACCCACTCGTGCACCCAACTGATCTTCAGCATCTTTTACTTTCACCAGCGTTTCTGGGTGAGCAAAA
ACAGGAAGGCAAAATGCCGCAAAAAAGGGAATAAGGGCGACACGGAAATGTTGAATACTCATACTCTTCC
TTTTTCAATATTATTGAAGCATTTATCAGGGTTATTGTCTCATGAGCGGATACATATTTGAATGTATTTA
GAAAAATAAACAAATAGGGGTTCCGCGCACATTTCCCCGAAAAGTGCCACCTG
Features (pLannotate 1.2.2; 16 found; start..end, strand, type, name):
      4..383     +  enhancer       CMV enhancer: human cytomegalovirus immediate early enhancer
    386..661     +  promoter       chicken β-actin promoter: No description available
    662..1670    +  intron         chimeric intron: chimera between introns from chicken β-actin and rabbit β-globin
   1668..1724    +  CDS            HBB (fragment): HBB_LEPEU - Experimental evidence at protein level: Swiss-Prot protein existence level 1. Involved in oxygen transport from the lung to the various peripheral tissues. From Lepus europaeus (European hare).
   1731..2354    +  CDS            DsRed-Express (fragment): DsRed-Express is a basic (constitutively fluorescent) orange fluorescent protein published in 2002, derived from Discosoma sp.. It is reported to be a rapidly-maturing tetramer with low acid sensitivity.
   2358..2435    +  CDS            HBB (fragment): HBB_PONPY - Experimental evidence at transcript level: Swiss-Prot protein existence level 2. Involved in oxygen transport from the lung to the various peripheral tissues. From Pongo pygmaeus (Bornean orangutan).
   2506..2561    +  polyA_signal   β-globin poly(A) signal: rabbit β-globin polyadenylation signal (Gil and Proudfoot, 1987)
   2915..3412    +  promoter       PGK promoter: mouse phosphoglycerate kinase 1 promoter
   3431..3850    +  CDS            bsr: BSR_BACCE - Experimental evidence at protein level: Swiss-Prot protein existence level 1. Catalyzes the deamination of the cytosine moiety of the antibiotics blasticidin S, cytomycin and acetylblasticidin S. From Bacillus cereus.
   3856..3977    -  polyA_signal   SV40 poly(A) signal: SV40 polyadenylation signal
   4000..4083    -  CDS            large T antigen (fragment): large T antigen from SV40 (simian virus 40)
   4098..4706    -  CDS            DsRed-Express (fragment): rapidly maturing tetrameric variant of DsRed fluorescent protein (Bevis and Glick, 2002) mammalian codon-optimized
   4716..4770    -  CDS            lacI (fragment): lac repressor; lacI; The lac repressor binds to the lac operator to inhibit transcription in E. coli. This inhibition can be relieved by adding lactose or isopropyl-β-D-thiogalactopyranoside (IPTG).
   4953..5541    -  rep_origin     ori: high-copy-number ColE1/pMB1/pBR322/pUC origin of replication
   5712..6572    -  CDS            AmpR: β-lactamase; bla; confers resistance to ampicillin, carbenicillin, and related antibiotics
   6573..6677    -  promoter       AmpR promoter: bla
