[The description below was written by a language model from this plasmid's Addgene catalogue record and pLannotate feature annotations shown in this document.]
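Description:
pXRDRE-blcd is a mammalian expression plasmid built on the pCAGGS backbone, totalling about 6.7 kb. In bacteria it is maintained through a high-copy ColE1/pUC-type origin and selected with ampicillin via the β-lactamase gene and its native promoter. In mammalian cells it can be selected with blasticidin, because a mouse PGK promoter drives the bsr blasticidin S deaminase gene, followed by an SV40 polyadenylation region annotated on the opposite strand.

The insert, named XRDRE and cloned between SalI and BamHI sites, is about 4.7 kb. Its most distinctive feature is two partial copies of the DsRed-Express red fluorescent protein coding sequence. The first fragment lies downstream of the CAG promoter (CMV enhancer, chicken β-actin promoter and chimeric β-actin/β-globin intron). It is flanked by short β-globin-derived sequences and terminated by the rabbit β-globin poly(A) signal. The second DsRed-Express fragment sits on the other side of the PGK-bsr cassette in the reverse orientation, with no annotated promoter of its own. It is adjacent to small fragments annotated as SV40 large T antigen and lacI, which are likely vector remnants or short functional motifs rather than expressed genes.

Because both copies are annotated only as fragments, neither would be expected to encode intact fluorescent protein by itself. Two incomplete reporter copies flanking a selectable marker resemble the layout of chromosomally integrated recombination or DNA repair reporters, in which fluorescence is restored by a repair event. However, the record does not state the purpose of the construct, the nature of the disruptions in each DsRed copy, or any nuclease target site, so this reading is an inference.
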