Addgene plasmid #31267: pXRDRE-blcd
Depositing lab: Andrew Pierce. Depositing organization: University of Kentucky.
Backbone
  Vector backbone: pCAGGS
  Backbone size w/o insert (bp): 1994
  Vector type: Mammalian Expression
  Selectable markers: Blasticidin
Growth in bacteria
  Bacterial resistance: Ampicillin, 100 μg/mL
  Growth temperature: 37°C
  Growth strain: DH5alpha
  Copy number: High Copy
Gene/Insert
  Gene/Insert name: XRDRE
  Insert size (bp): 4709
  Cloning method: Restriction Enzyme; 5′ cloning site SalI (not destroyed); 3′ cloning site BamHI (not destroyed)
  Sequencing primers: 5′ various
Terms and licenses: Academic/Nonprofit Terms; Industry Terms: Not Available to Industry
How to cite: pXRDRE-blcd was a gift from Andrew Pierce (Addgene plasmid # 31267 ; http://n2t.net/addgene:31267 ; RRID:Addgene_31267)
