>Addgene plasmid #31267 | pXRDRE-blcd | addgene partial sequence | sequence record 36394 | mPGK-F
TCATCTCCGGGCCTTTCGACCTCGAGAGCCGCCACCATGAAAACCTTCAACATCTCTCAGCAGGATCTGG
AGCTGGTGGAGGTCGCCACTGAGAAGATCACCATGCTCTATGAGGACAACAAGCACCATGTCGGGGCGGC
CATCAGGACCAAGACTGGGGAGATCATCTCTGCTGTCCACATTGAGGCCTACATTGGCAGGGTCACTGTC
TGTGCTGAAGCCATTGCCATTGGGTCTGCTGTGAGCAACGGGCAGAAGGACTTTGACACCATTGTGGCTG
TCAGGCACCCCTACTCTGATGAGGTGGACAGATCCATCAGGGTGGTCAGCCCCTGTGGCATGTGCAGAGA
GCTCATCTCTGACTATGCTCCTGACTGCTTTGTGCTCATTGAGATGAATGGCAAGCTGGTCAAAACCACC
ATTGAGGAACTCATCCCCCTCAAGTACACCAGGAACTAACTTAAGATACATTGATGAGTTTGGACAAACC
ACAACTAGAATGCAGTGAAAAAAATGCTTTATTTGTGAAATTTGTGATGCTATTGCTTTATTTGTAACCA
TTATAAGCTGCAATAAACAAGTTAACAACAACAATTGCATTCATTTTATGTTTCAGGTTCAGGGGGAGGT
GTGGGAGGTTTTTTAAAGCAAGTAAAACCTCTACAAATGTGGTATGGCTGATTATGATCTAGAGTCGCGG
CCGCTACAGGAACAGGTGGTGGCGGCCCTCGGCGCGCTCGTACTGCTCCACGATGGTGTAGTCCTCGTTG
TGGGAGGTGATGTCCAGCTTGGAGTCCACGTAGTAGTAGCCGGGCAGCTGCACGGGCTTCTTGGCCATGT
AGATGGACTTGAACTCCACCAGGTAGTGG
