>Addgene plasmid #31267 | pXRDRE-blcd | addgene partial sequence | sequence record 37793 | SV40pA-R
CAAGTTAACAACAACAATTGCATTCATTTTATGTTTCAGGTTCAGGGGGAGGTGTGGGAGGTTTTTTAAA
GCAAGTAAAACCTCTACAAATGTGGTATGGCTGATTATGATCTAGAGTCGCGGCCGCTACAGGAACAGGT
GGTGGCGGCCCTCGGCGCGCTCGTACTGCTCCACGATGGTGTAGTCCTCGTTGTGGGAGGTGATGTCCAG
CTTGGAGTCCACGTAGTAGTAGCCGGGCAGCTGCACGGGCTTCTTGGCCATGTAGATGGACTTGAACTCC
ACCAGGTAGTGGCCGCCGTCCTTCAGCTTCAGGGCCTTGTGGATCTCGCCCTTCAGCACGCCGTCGCGGG
GGTACAGGCGCTCGGTGGAGGCCTCCCAGCCCATAGTCTTCTTCTGCATTACGGGGCCGTCGGAGGGGAA
GTTCACGCCGATGAACTTCACCTTGTAGATGAAATTACCCTGTTATCCCTAGGAGTCCTGGGTCACGGTC
ACCACGCCGCCGTCCTCGAAGTTCATCACGCGCTCCCACTTGAAGCCCTCGGGGAAGGACAGCTTCTTGT
AGTCGGGGATGTCGGCGGGGTGCTTCACGTACACCTTGGAGCCGTACTGGAACTGGGGGGACAGGATGTC
CCAGGCGAAGGGCAGGGGGCCGCCCTTGGTCACCTTCAGCTTGGCGGTCTGGGTGCCCTCGTAG
