>Addgene plasmid #31267 | pXRDRE-blcd | addgene partial sequence | sequence record 37796 | pCAG-F
TGGCCTCCTCCGAGGACGTCATCAAGGAGTTCATGCGCTTCAAGGTGCGCATGGAGGGCTCCGTGAACGG
CCACGAGTTCGAGATCGAGGGCGAGGGCGAGGGCCGCCCCTACGAGGGCACCCAGACCGCCAAGCTGAAG
GTGACCAAGGGCGGCCCCCTGCCCTTCGCCTGGGACATCCTGTCCCCCCAGTTCCAGTACGGCTCCAAGG
TGTACGTGAAGCACCCCGCCGACATCCCCGACTACAAGAAGCTGTCCTTCCCCGAGGGCTTCAAGTGGGA
GCGCGTGATGAACTTCGAGGACGGCGGCGTGGTGACCGTGACCCAGGACTCCTCGCTGCAGGACGGTAGT
TTCATCTACAAGGTGAAGTTCATCGGCGTGAACTTCCCCTCCGACGGCCCCGTAATGCAGAAGAAGACTA
TGGGCTGGGAGGCCTCCACCGAGCGCCTGTACCCCCGCGACGGCGTGCTGAAGGGCGAGATCCACAAGGC
CCTGAAGCTGAAGGACGGCGGCCACTACCTGGTGGAGTTCAAGTCCATCTACATGGCCAAGAAGCCCGTG
CAGCTGCCCGGCTACTACTACGTGGACTCCAAGCTGGACATCACCTCCCACAACGAGGACTACTAAGAAT
TCACTCCTCAGGTGCAGGCTGCCTATCAGAAGGTGGTGGCTGGTGTGGCCAATGCCCTGGCTCACAAATA
CCACTGAGATCTTTTTCCCTCTGCCAAAAATTATGGGGACATCATGAAGCCCCTTGAGCATCTGACTTCT
GGCT
